Addgene plasmid #127622: GFP-Trak2
Purpose: N-terminal GFP-tagged mouse Trak2
Depositing lab: Josef Kittler. Depositing organization: University College London. Publication: Lysine 27 ubiquitination of the mitochondrial transport protein Miro is dependent on serine 65 of the Parkin ubiquitin ligase. Birsa N, Norkett R, Wauer T, Mevissen TE, Wu HC, Foltynie T, Bhatia K, Hirst WD, Komander D, Plun-Favreau H, Kittler JT. J Biol Chem. 2014 May 23;289(21):14569-82. doi: 10.1074/jbc.M114.563031. Epub 2014 Mar 26. PubMed 24671417.
Backbone
  Vector backbone: pEGFP-C1
  Total vector size (bp): 7475
  Vector type: Mammalian Expression
Growth in bacteria
  Bacterial resistance: Kanamycin, 50 μg/mL
  Growth temperature: 37°C
  Growth strain: DH5alpha
  Copy number: High Copy
Gene/Insert
  Gene/Insert name: Trak2
  Species: M. musculus (mouse)
  Insert size (bp): 2742
  Entrez Gene: Trak2 (a.k.a. 2900022D04Rik, 4733401O11Rik, AI480836, AW046271, Als2cr3, CALS-C, GRIF-1, GRIF1, OIP98, mKIAA0549)
  Tag / fusion protein: eGFP (N terminal on insert)
Terms and licenses: Academic/Nonprofit Terms; Industry Terms: Not Available to Industry
How to cite: GFP-Trak2 was a gift from Josef Kittler (Addgene plasmid # 127622 ; http://n2t.net/addgene:127622 ; RRID:Addgene_127622)
