[The description below was written by a language model from this plasmid's Addgene catalogue record and pLannotate feature annotations shown in this document.]
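Description:
GFP-Trak2 is a mammalian expression plasmid of about 7.5 kb built on the pEGFP-C1 backbone, encoding mouse Trak2 (also known as GRIF-1 or OIP98) fused at its N terminus to EGFP. The fusion is driven by the human cytomegalovirus immediate early enhancer and promoter. The enhancer appears at the end of the sequence record and the promoter at the start only because of where the circular map is numbered. The EGFP coding sequence is followed by a short remnant of the multiple cloning site, which acts as a linker, then by the roughly 2.7 kb Trak2 open reading frame, and the transcript ends at an SV40 polyadenylation signal. The automated annotation matched the insert best to the rat Trak2 protein entry, whereas the catalogue lists the species as mouse. This probably reflects the close similarity of the rodent orthologues, but the record does not settle the point.

The plasmid is propagated in E. coli through a high-copy ColE1/pUC-type origin and is selected with kanamycin. The Tn5 aminoglycoside phosphotransferase (NeoR/KanR) gene sits behind both a bacterial bla promoter and the SV40 enhancer/early promoter and is terminated by an HSV TK polyadenylation signal. The same marker therefore gives kanamycin resistance in bacteria and G418 resistance in transfected mammalian cells. An f1 origin is also present, and the short ble, large T antigen and bGH fragments flagged in the table appear to be incidental backbone matches. Trak2 is a trafficking adaptor, and the associated publication concerns the mitochondrial transport protein Miro and Parkin-dependent ubiquitination. This suggests use in visualising or detecting Trak2 in studies of the mitochondrial transport machinery, although the record itself states only that the construct provides GFP-tagged Trak2.
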