Features (pLannotate 1.2.2; 16 found; start..end, strand, type, name):
      1..204     +  promoter       CMV promoter: human cytomegalovirus (CMV) immediate early promoter
    249..965     +  CDS            EGFP: EGFP is a basic (constitutively fluorescent) green fluorescent protein published in 1996, derived from Aequorea victoria. It is reported to be a rapidly-maturing weak dimer with moderate acid sensitivity.
    966..996     +  misc_feature   MCS (fragment): multiple cloning site
    996..3734    +  CDS            Trak2: TRAK2_RAT - Also known as Als2cr3, Grif1, Oip98. Experimental evidence at protein level: Swiss-Prot protein existence level 1. May regulate endosome-to-lysosome trafficking of membrane cargo, including EGFR. From Rattus norvegicus (Rat).
   3738..3774    +  misc_feature   MCS (fragment): multiple cloning site
   3791..3875    +  CDS            large T antigen (fragment): large T antigen from SV40 (simian virus 40)
   3898..4019    +  polyA_signal   SV40 poly(A) signal: SV40 polyadenylation signal
   4053..4481    -  rep_origin     f1 ori (sequence partly withheld): f1 bacteriophage origin of replication; arrow indicates direction of (+) strand synthesis
   4508..4612    +  promoter       AmpR promoter: bla
   4614..4971    +  promoter       SV40 promoter: SV40 enhancer and early promoter
   5006..5800    +  CDS            NeoR/KanR: aminoglycoside phosphotransferase from Tn5; aph(3')-II (or nptII); confers resistance to neomycin, kanamycin, and G418 (Geneticin®)
   5821..5973    +  CDS            ble (fragment): BLE_KLEPN - Experimental evidence at protein level: Swiss-Prot protein existence level 1. Binding protein with a strong affinity to the bleomycin family of antibiotics. Binds to CL990; an antimitotic-antibiotic compound. From Klebsiella pneumoniae.
   6032..6079    +  polyA_signal   HSV TK poly(A) signal: herpes simplex virus thymidine kinase polyadenylation signal (Cole and Stacy, 1985)
   6170..6186    -  polyA_signal   bGH poly(A) signal (fragment): bovine growth hormone polyadenylation signal
   6408..6996    +  rep_origin     ori: high-copy-number ColE1/pMB1/pBR322/pUC origin of replication
   7171..7474    +  enhancer       CMV enhancer: human cytomegalovirus immediate early enhancer
>Addgene plasmid #127622 | GFP-Trak2 | addgene full sequence | sequence record 271914 | Addgene NGS Result
GTGATGCGGTTTTGGCAGTACATCAATGGGCGTGGATAGCGGTTTGACTCACGGGGATTTCCAAGTCTCC
ACCCCATTGACGTCAATGGGAGTTTGTTTTGGCACCAAAATCAACGGGACTTTCCAAAATGTCGTAACAA
CTCCGCCCCATTGACGCAAATGGGCGGTAGGCGTGTACGGTGGGAGGTCTATATAAGCAGAGCTGGTTTA
GTGAACCGTCAGATCCGCTAGCGCTACCGGTCGCCACCATGGTGAGCAAGGGCGAGGAGCTGTTCACCGG
GGTGGTGCCCATCCTGGTCGAGCTGGACGGCGACGTAAACGGCCACAAGTTCAGCGTGTCCGGCGAGGGC
GAGGGCGATGCCACCTACGGCAAGCTGACCCTGAAGTTCATCTGCACCACCGGCAAGCTGCCCGTGCCCT
GGCCCACCCTCGTGACCACCCTGACCTACGGCGTGCAGTGCTTCAGCCGCTACCCCGACCACATGAAGCA
GCACGACTTCTTCAAGTCCGCCATGCCCGAAGGCTACGTCCAGGAGCGCACCATCTTCTTCAAGGACGAC
GGCAACTACAAGACCCGCGCCGAGGTGAAGTTCGAGGGCGACACCCTGGTGAACCGCATCGAGCTGAAGG
GCATCGACTTCAAGGAGGACGGCAACATCCTGGGGCACAAGCTGGAGTACAACTACAACAGCCACAACGT
CTATATCATGGCCGACAAGCAGAAGAACGGCATCAAGGTGAACTTCAAGATCCGCCACAACATCGAGGAC
GGCAGCGTGCAGCTCGCCGACCACTACCAGCAGAACACCCCCATCGGCGACGGCCCCGTGCTGCTGCCCG
ACAACCACTACCTGAGCACCCAGTCCGCCCTGAGCAAAGACCCCAACGAGAAGCGCGATCACATGGTCCT
GCTGGAGTTCGTGACCGCCGCCGGGATCACTCTCGGCATGGACGAGCTGTACAAGTCCGGACTCAGATCT
CGAGCTCAAGCTTCGATGAGTCAATCCCAGAATGCCATTTTCAAATCACGAACAGGTGAAGCAAACCTCA
TGAGTAGCAATCATAGAGACTCGGAGAGCATCACTGATGTCTGCTCCAACGAGGATCTCCCTGAAGTCGA
GCTGGTGAACTTGCTAGAAGAACAGCTGCCACAGTATAAGCTAAGAGTAGATTCTCTTTTTCTCTATGAA
AACCAAGACTGGGCACAGTCATCACACCAGCAGCAGGATGCGCCTGAGACCCTCTCCCCAGTCCTTGCTG
AAGAGACGTTCCGCTACATGATTCTAGGCACAGACAGAGTGGAGCAGATGACCAAAACCTACAATGACAT
TGACATGGTCACACATCTCCTGGCAGAGAGGGATCGAGATCTAGAGCTAGCTGCCCGAATTGGGCAAGCT
CTTTTAAAGCGAAACCATGTCTTATCTGAGCAGAATGAAGCTCTGGAGGAGCAGTTGGGACAAGCCTTTG
ATCAAGTTAATCAGCTGCAGCACGAGCTCTCCAAGAAAGACGAGCTGCTCCGAATCGTCTCTATTGCCTC
CGAGGAGAGTGAAACGGATTCTAGCTGCTCCACGCCCCTTCGGTTCAATGAGTCCTTCAGCTTATCTCAG
GGGCTGCTGCAGCTGGACATGCTGCATGAGAAGCTCAGGGAGCTGGAAGAAGAGAACATGGCCCTACGAT
CCAAGGCTTGTCATATCAAGACAGAAACATTTACCTATGAAGAGAAGGAACAACAGCTCGTCAATGACTG
TGTTAAAGAACTTCGTGAGACCAATGCACAGATGTCCAGAATGACTGAAGAGCTGTCGGGAAAGAGCGAC
GAGCTGCTCCGGTACCAAGAGGAGATCTCCTCCCTGCTGTCTCAGATCGTAGACCTTCAGCACAAACTGA
AAGAGCATGTGATCGAGAAGGAAGAACTAAGACTTCACCTGCAGGCTTCCAAAGATGCCCAGCGACAGCT
GACAATGGAGCTTCATGAGTTACAGGACAGGAACATGGAATGCCTGGGAATGTTACATGAGTCCCAAGAA
GAAATAAAAGAGCTTCGTAGCAAGTCCGGCCCTTCTGCTCATCTCTGCTTCTCCCAGTCTTACGGCGTTT
TTACAGGGGAATCGTTGGCAGCTGAGATTGAAGGGACCATGCGTAAAAAGCTGAGTTTGGATGAGGAATC
TGTGTCTAAACAAAAGGCCCAGCAGAAACGGGTGTTTGATACTGTCAAGGTTGCCAATGACACTCGGGGC
CGCTCTGTCACCTTCCCAGTCCTGCTACCCATCCCAGGCTCCAACCGTTCAAGTGTCATCATGACAGCAA
AGCCCTTTGAGTCTGGTGTCCAGCCAGCAGAGGACAAAACACTCCTGAGCCCAGGGGGCAGCACAGAGGT
TCCAGGAAACTCGCAGCCCACAAACCCCCCAGGATCCCCTGAAGATAGTGATCTGGCTACTGCATTGCAT
CGCCTCAGCCTGAGAAGACAGAACTACCTAAGTGAGAAGCAGTTCTTTGCTGAGGAATGGGAACGGAAGA
TCCAGATCTTGGCTGAGCAGGAGGAAGAAGTCAGCAGCTGTGACGCCCCCACGGAGAACCTTGCCTCAGT
CTGCACTGACCAGTCGGAGACCACGGACCTCGGCAGTGCCAGCTGCCTTCGAGGCTTCATGCCAGAGAAG
TTACAGATTGTCAAGCCCCTAGAAGGATCACAGACTCTGCATCACTGGCAGCAGCTTGCTCAGCCGAACT
TGGGAACCATTCTTGATCCACGCCCAGGCGTCATCACTAAAGGCTTCACACAGGTGCCCAAGGATGTTGT
CTACCACATCTCGGACTTAGAGGAGGATGAAGAAGAGGGCATCACTTTTCAGGTTCAGCAGCCTCTTCAA
CTGGAGCAGAAACCTGCACTGCCCACGCCAGTAACGGGAATCTTTCTGCCGCCCATGACCTCAGCGGGTG
GACCAGGTACAGTTGCAACTTCGAACCCAGGAAAGTGTCTCTCATTCACCAACTCGACATTCACCTTCAC
CACCTGCAGGATCTTACATCCCTCTGACATCACTCAGGTCACCCCTAGCTCCGGTTTCCCATCACTGGCC
TGTGGCAGTAGTGCGAGCAGCTCATCCAACACGGCTGTGAACTCCCCTGCTGCATCCTATAGACTAAGCA
TTGGCGAATCCATCACAAACCGCAGGGACTCCACCATAACCTTCAGTAGCACCAGGAGCTTAGCCAAACT
CCTGCAGGAGCGAGGCATCTCTGCTAAAGTGTACCACAGCCCGGCTTCAGAAAACCCCCTCCTGCAGCCT
TGCCCCAAGGCCCTGGCCACCCCCTCCACACCACCAAATTCCCCAGCGCAGTCACCGTGCTCCTCCCCCT
TGCCCTTTGAACCCCGAGTGCATGTCTCCGAGAATTTCTTGGCTTCCCGACCAGCTGAAACATTCCTGCA
AGAAATGTATGGCTTGAGACCTTCAAGGGCCCCTCCTGATGTTGGACAGCTGAAGATGAACTTGGTAGAC
AGGCTGAAGAGGCTGGGAATAGCCAGGGTGGTCAAGACCCCTGATCCCCAGGAGAACGGAAAAAGCCGAG
AAGCAGAAATGGGTCTTCAAAAACCAGACCCTGCTGTTTATTTAAATTCAGGTGGCAGTTTATTGTGTGG
ACTGAGGAGGAATCAGAGTCTTCCGGTCATGATGGGTAGCTTTGGAGCCCCAGTTTGCACAACCTCACCC
AAAATGGGTATCCTGAAGGAAGATTGAGAATTCTGCAGTCGACGGTACCGCGGGCCCGGGATCCACCGGA
TCTAGATAACTGATCATAATCAGCCATACCACATTTGTAGAGGTTTTACTTGCTTTAAAAAACCTCCCAC
ACCTCCCCCTGAACCTGAAACATAAAATGAATGCAATTGTTGTTGTTAACTTGTTTATTGCAGCTTATAA
TGGTTACAAATAAAGCAATAGCATCACAAATTTCACAAATAAAGCATTTTTTTCACTGCATTCTAGTTGT
GGTTTGTCCAAACTCATCAATGTATCTTAACGCGTAAATTGTAAGCGTTAATATTTTGTTAAAATTCGCG
TTAAATTTTTGTTAAATCAGCTCATTTTTTAACCAATAGGCCGAAATCGGCAAAATCCCTTATAAATCAA
AAGAATAGACCGAGATAGGGT
[37 nt withheld, positions 4152-4188]
AAAGAACGTGGACTCCAACGTCAAAGG
[49 nt withheld, positions 4216-4264]
T
[91 nt withheld, positions 4266-4356]
G
[124 nt withheld, positions 4358-4481]
CAGGTGGCACTTTTCGGGGAAATGTGCGCGGAACCCCTATTTGTTTATTTTTCTAAATACATTCAAATAT
GTATCCGCTCATGAGACAATAACCCTGATAAATGCTTCAATAATATTGAAAAAGGAAGAGTCCTGAGGCG
GAAAGAACCAGCTGTGGAATGTGTGTCAGTTAGGGTGTGGAAAGTCCCCAGGCTCCCCAGCAGGCAGAAG
TATGCAAAGCATGCATCTCAATTAGTCAGCAACCAGGTGTGGAAAGTCCCCAGGCTCCCCAGCAGGCAGA
AGTATGCAAAGCATGCATCTCAATTAGTCAGCAACCATAGTCCCGCCCCTAACTCCGCCCATCCCGCCCC
TAACTCCGCCCAGTTCCGCCCATTCTCCGCCCCATGGCTGACTAATTTTTTTTATTTATGCAGAGGCCGA
GGCCGCCTCGGCCTCTGAGCTATTCCAGAAGTAGTGAGGAGGCTTTTTTGGAGGCCTAGGCTTTTGCAAA
GATCGATCAAGAGACAGGATGAGGATCGTTTCGCATGATTGAACAAGATGGATTGCACGCAGGTTCTCCG
GCCGCTTGGGTGGAGAGGCTATTCGGCTATGACTGGGCACAACAGACAATCGGCTGCTCTGATGCCGCCG
TGTTCCGGCTGTCAGCGCAGGGGCGCCCGGTTCTTTTTGTCAAGACCGACCTGTCCGGTGCCCTGAATGA
ACTGCAAGACGAGGCAGCGCGGCTATCGTGGCTGGCCACGACGGGCGTTCCTTGCGCAGCTGTGCTCGAC
GTTGTCACTGAAGCGGGAAGGGACTGGCTGCTATTGGGCGAAGTGCCGGGGCAGGATCTCCTGTCATCTC
ACCTTGCTCCTGCCGAGAAAGTATCCATCATGGCTGATGCAATGCGGCGGCTGCATACGCTTGATCCGGC
TACCTGCCCATTCGACCACCAAGCGAAACATCGCATCGAGCGAGCACGTACTCGGATGGAAGCCGGTCTT
GTCGATCAGGATGATCTGGACGAAGAGCATCAGGGGCTCGCGCCAGCCGAACTGTTCGCCAGGCTCAAGG
CGAGCATGCCCGACGGCGAGGATCTCGTCGTGACCCATGGCGATGCCTGCTTGCCGAATATCATGGTGGA
AAATGGCCGCTTTTCTGGATTCATCGACTGTGGCCGGCTGGGTGTGGCGGACCGCTATCAGGACATAGCG
TTGGCTACCCGTGATATTGCTGAAGAGCTTGGCGGCGAATGGGCTGACCGCTTCCTCGTGCTTTACGGTA
TCGCCGCTCCCGATTCGCAGCGCATCGCCTTCTATCGCCTTCTTGACGAGTTCTTCTGAGCGGGACTCTG
GGGTTCGAAATGACCGACCAAGCGACGCCCAACCTGCCATCACGAGATTTCGATTCCACCGCCGCCTTCT
ATGAAAGGTTGGGCTTCGGAATCGTTTTCCGGGACGCCGGCTGGATGATCCTCCAGCGCGGGGATCTCAT
GCTGGAGTTCTTCGCCCACCCTAGGGGGAGGCTAACTGAAACACGGAAGGAGACAATACCGGAAGGAACC
CGCGCTATGACGGCAATAAAAAGACAGAATAAAACGCACGGTGTTGGGTCGTTTGTTCATAAACGCGGGG
TTCGGTCCCAGGGCTGGCACTCTGTCGATACCCCACCGAGACCCCATTGGGGCCAATACGCCCGCGTTTC
TTCCTTTTCCCCACCCCACCCCCCAAGTTCGGGTGAAGGCCCAGGGCTCGCAGCCAACGTCGGGGCGGCA
GGCCCTGCCATAGCCTCAGGTTACTCATATATACTTTAGATTGATTTAAAACTTCATTTTTAATTTAAAA
GGATCTAGGTGAAGATCCTTTTTGATAATCTCATGACCAAAATCCCTTAACGTGAGTTTTCGTTCCACTG
AGCGTCAGACCCCGTAGAAAAGATCAAAGGATCTTCTTGAGATCCTTTTTTTCTGCGCGTAATCTGCTGC
TTGCAAACAAAAAAACCACCGCTACCAGCGGTGGTTTGTTTGCCGGATCAAGAGCTACCAACTCTTTTTC
CGAAGGTAACTGGCTTCAGCAGAGCGCAGATACCAAATACTGTTCTTCTAGTGTAGCCGTAGTTAGGCCA
CCACTTCAAGAACTCTGTAGCACCGCCTACATACCTCGCTCTGCTAATCCTGTTACCAGTGGCTGCTGCC
AGTGGCGATAAGTCGTGTCTTACCGGGTTGGACTCAAGACGATAGTTACCGGATAAGGCGCAGCGGTCGG
GCTGAACGGGGGGTTCGTGCACACAGCCCAGCTTGGAGCGAACGACCTACACCGAACTGAGATACCTACA
GCGTGAGCTATGAGAAAGCGCCACGCTTCCCGAAGGGAGAAAGGCGGACAGGTATCCGGTAAGCGGCAGG
GTCGGAACAGGAGAGCGCACGAGGGAGCTTCCAGGGGGAAACGCCTGGTATCTTTATAGTCCTGTCGGGT
TTCGCCACCTCTGACTTGAGCGTCGATTTTTGTGATGCTCGTCAGGGGGGCGGAGCCTATGGAAAAACGC
CAGCAACGCGGCCTTTTTACGGTTCCTGGCCTTTTGCTGGCCTTTTGCTCACATGTTCTTTCCTGCGTTA
TCCCCTGATTCTGTGGATAACCGTATTACCGCCATGCATTAGTTATTAATAGTAATCAATTACGGGGTCA
TTAGTTCATAGCCCATATATGGAGTTCCGCGTTACATAACTTACGGTAAATGGCCCGCCTGGCTGACCGC
CCAACGACCCCCGCCCATTGACGTCAATAATGACGTATGTTCCCATAGTAACGCCAATAGGGACTTTCCA
TTGACGTCAATGGGTGGAGTATTTACGGTAAACTGCCCACTTGGCAGTACATCAAGTGTATCATATGCCA
AGTACGCCCCCTATTGACGTCAATGACGGTAAATGGCCCGCCTGGCATTATGCCCAGTACATGACCTTAT
GGGACTTTCCTACTTGGCAGTACATCTACGTATTAGTCATCGCTATTACCATG
